Addgene plasmid #142966: TFORF2629
Purpose: Lentiviral vector for overexpressing transcription factor ORFs with unique 24-bp barcodes. Barcodes facilitate identification of transcription factors in pooled screens.
Depositing lab: Feng Zhang. Depositing organization: Broad Institute. Publication: A transcription factor atlas of directed differentiation. Joung J, Ma S, Tay T, Geiger-Schuller KR, Kirchgatterer PC, Verdine VK, Guo B, Arias-Garcia MA, Allen WE, Singh A, Kuksenko O, Abudayyeh OO, Gootenberg JS, Fu Z, Macrae RK, Buenrostro JD, Regev A, Zhang F. Cell. 2023 Jan 5;186(1):209-229.e26. doi: 10.1016/j.cell.2022.11.026. PubMed 36608654.
Backbone
  Vector backbone: pLX_TRC317
  Backbone manufacturer: Broad Institute Genetic Perturbation Platform
  Backbone size w/o insert (bp): 8264
  Vector type: Mammalian Expression, Lentiviral
  Selectable markers: Puromycin
Growth in bacteria
  Bacterial resistance: Ampicillin, 100 μg/mL
  Growth temperature: 37°C
  Growth strain: NEB Stable
  Copy number: High Copy
Gene/Insert
  Gene/Insert name: INSM2
  Species: H. sapiens (human)
  Insert size (bp): 1802
  Entrez Gene: INSM2 (a.k.a. IA-6, mlt1)
  Promoter: EF1a
  Cloning method: Unknown
  Sequencing primers: 5′ GGGTGGAGACTGAAGTTAGGCCAG; 3′ CACATAGCGTAAAAGGAGCAACATAG
Terms and licenses: Academic/Nonprofit Terms; Industry Terms: Not Available to Industry
Depositor comments: NM_032594,ENST00000307169 . The transcription factor ORF portion of this plasmid was synthesized by Genewiz. Please test multiple small colonies in case of plasmid recombination. To make this collection available in a timely manner, a portion of this collection was not fully sequenced by Addgene. If an Addgene verified full plasmid sequence is not available, please contact us prior to placing an order to request the full sequence.
How to cite: TFORF2629 was a gift from Feng Zhang (Addgene plasmid # 142966 ; http://n2t.net/addgene:142966 ; RRID:Addgene_142966)
