[The description below was written by a language model from this plasmid's Addgene catalogue record and pLannotate feature annotations shown in this document.]
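Description:
TFORF2629 is a lentiviral mammalian expression plasmid built on the pLX_TRC317 backbone and carrying the human transcription factor INSM2 (also known as IA-6) as a synthesized open reading frame. It belongs to a large barcoded collection of transcription factor ORFs. In bacteria it is maintained through a high-copy ColE1/pUC-type origin and selected with ampicillin via β-lactamase. An f1 origin and remnants of a lac/lacZα cloning region with flanking T7 and T3 promoters are also present in the backbone. The depositor notes that the plasmid can recombine during propagation, as is common for vectors containing LTR repeats.

The viral portion has a third-generation, self-inactivating layout. An RSV promoter drives a truncated HIV-1 5' LTR, followed by the Ψ packaging signal with a gag fragment, the Rev response element, a cPPT/CTS and a ΔU3 3' LTR, so genomic RNA can be packaged when helper functions are supplied in trans. Between the LTRs sit two expression units. An SV40 early promoter/origin region drives the puromycin N-acetyltransferase gene for selection of transduced cells. The strong constitutive EF-1α promoter drives the INSM2 coding sequence, and a WPRE downstream enhances transcript stability and expression. According to the record, each ORF in the collection is paired with a unique 24-bp barcode, but the feature table does not annotate it. A short U6 promoter fragment is annotated between the ORF and the WPRE, and its role is not stated.

The construct is intended for INSM2 overexpression, either individually or in pooled screens where barcode sequencing identifies which transcription factor each cell received, as in directed-differentiation studies.
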