Features (pLannotate 1.2.2; 31 found; start..end, strand, type, name):
      5..231     +  promoter       RSV promoter: Rous sarcoma virus enhancer/promoter
    232..412     +  LTR            5' LTR (truncated): truncated 5' long terminal repeat (LTR) from HIV-1
    459..584     +  misc_feature   HIV-1 Ψ: packaging signal of human immunodeficiency virus type 1
    568..931     +  CDS            HIV-1 gag (fragment): gag protein from human immunodeficiency virus 1; gag
   1077..1310    +  misc_feature   RRE: The Rev response element (RRE) of HIV-1 allows for Rev-dependent mRNA export from the nucleus to the cytoplasm.
   1687..1713    +  CDS            Rev (fragment): human immunodeficiency virus 1 (HIV-1) Rev protein; rev; enhances nuclear export of unspliced and incompletely spliced viral mRNAs
   1720..1743    +  promoter       SV40 promoter (fragment): SV40 early promoter
   1744..1815    +  promoter       SV40 promoter (fragment): SV40 enhancer and early promoter
   1839..1974    +  rep_origin     SV40 ori: SV40 origin of replication
   2020..2616    +  CDS            PuroR (fragment): puromycin N-acetyltransferase; pac from Streptomyces; confers resistance to puromycin
   2665..2782    +  misc_feature   cPPT/CTS: central polypurine tract and central termination sequence of HIV-1
   2847..2913    +  CDS            small t antigen (fragment): SV40 (simian virus 40) small t antigen
   2920..4098    +  promoter       EF-1α promoter: strong constitutive promoter for human elongation factor EF-1α
   4115..5812    +  CDS            INSM2: INSM2_HUMAN - Also known as IA6. Experimental evidence at protein level: Swiss-Prot protein existence level 1. May function as a growth suppressor or tumor suppressor in liver cells and in certain neurons. From Homo sapiens (Human).
   5828..5881    +  promoter       U6 promoter (fragment): RNA polymerase III promoter for human U6 snRNA
   5923..6511    +  misc_feature   WPRE: woodchuck hepatitis virus posttranscriptional regulatory element
   6562..6581    +  misc_feature   cPPT/CTS (fragment): central polypurine tract and central termination sequence of HIV-1
   6583..6816    +  LTR            3' LTR (ΔU3): self-inactivating 3' long terminal repeat (LTR) from HIV-1
   6894..7015    +  polyA_signal   SV40 poly(A) signal: SV40 polyadenylation signal
   7055..7190    +  rep_origin     SV40 ori: SV40 origin of replication
   7211..7229    -  promoter       T7 promoter: promoter for bacteriophage T7 RNA polymerase
   7237..7392    +  CDS            lacZα (fragment): LacZα fragment of β-galactosidase; lacZ fragment
   7397..7825    +  rep_origin     f1 ori (sequence partly withheld): f1 bacteriophage origin of replication; arrow indicates direction of (+) strand synthesis
   7878..7982    +  promoter       AmpR promoter: bla
   7983..8843    +  CDS            AmpR: β-lactamase; bla; confers resistance to ampicillin, carbenicillin, and related antibiotics
   9014..9602    +  rep_origin     ori: high-copy-number ColE1/pMB1/pBR322/pUC origin of replication
   9785..9877    +  CDS            lacI (fragment): lac repressor; lacI; The lac repressor binds to the lac operator to inhibit transcription in E. coli. This inhibition can be relieved by adding lactose or isopropyl-β-D-thiogalactopyranoside (IPTG).
   9890..9911    +  protein_bind   CAP binding site: CAP binding activates transcription in the presence of cAMP. E. coli catabolite activator protein
   9926..9956    +  promoter       lac promoter: promoter for the E. coli lac operon
   9964..9980    +  protein_bind   lac operator: The lac repressor binds to the lac operator to inhibit transcription in E. coli. This inhibition can be relieved by adding lactose or isopropyl-β-D-thiogalactopyranoside (IPTG). lac repressor encoded by lacI
  10025..10043   +  promoter       T3 promoter: promoter for bacteriophage T3 RNA polymerase
>Addgene plasmid #142966 | TFORF2629 | addgene full sequence | sequence record 397319 | Addgene NGS Result
TTAATGTAGTCTTATGCAATACTCTTGTAGTCTTGCAACATGGTAACGATGAGTTAGCAACATGCCTTAC
AAGGAGAGAAAAAGCACCGTGCATGCCGATTGGTGGAAGTAAGGTGGTACGATCGTGCCTTATTAGGAAG
GCAACAGACGGGTCTGACATGGATTGGACGAACCACTGAATTGCCGCATTGCAGAGATATTGTATTTAAG
TGCCTAGCTCGATACATAAACGGGTCTCTCTGGTTAGACCAGATCTGAGCCTGGGAGCTCTCTGGCTAAC
TAGGGAACCCACTGCTTAAGCCTCAATAAAGCTTGCCTTGAGTGCTTCAAGTAGTGTGTGCCCGTCTGTT
GTGTGACTCTGGTAACTAGAGATCCCTCAGACCCTTTTAGTCAGTGTGGAAAATCTCTAGCAGTGGCGCC
CGAACAGGGACTTGAAAGCGAAAGGGAAACCAGAGGAGCTCTCTCGACGCAGGACTCGGCTTGCTGAAGC
GCGCACGGCAAGAGGCGAGGGGCGGCGACTGGTGAGTACGCCAAAAATTTTGACTAGCGGAGGCTAGAAG
GAGAGAGATGGGTGCGAGAGCGTCAGTATTAAGCGGGGGAGAATTAGATCGCGATGGGAAAAAATTCGGT
TAAGGCCAGGGGGAAAGAAAAAATATAAATTAAAACATATAGTATGGGCAAGCAGGGAGCTAGAACGATT
CGCAGTTAATCCTGGCCTGTTAGAAACATCAGAAGGCTGTAGACAAATACTGGGACAGCTACAACCATCC
CTTCAGACAGGATCAGAAGAACTTAGATCATTATATAATACAGTAGCAACCCTCTATTGTGTGCATCAAA
GGATAGAGATAAAAGACACCAAGGAAGCTTTAGACAAGATAGAGGAAGAGCAAAACAAAAGTAAGACCAC
CGCACAGCAAGCGGCCGCTGATCTTCAGACCTGGAGGAGGAGATATGAGGGACAATTGGAGAAGTGAATT
ATATAAATATAAAGTAGTAAAAATTGAACCATTAGGAGTAGCACCCACCAAGGCAAAGAGAAGAGTGGTG
CAGAGAGAAAAAAGAGCAGTGGGAATAGGAGCTTTGTTCCTTGGGTTCTTGGGAGCAGCAGGAAGCACTA
TGGGCGCAGCGTCAATGACGCTGACGGTACAGGCCAGACAATTATTGTCTGGTATAGTGCAGCAGCAGAA
CAATTTGCTGAGGGCTATTGAGGCGCAACAGCATCTGTTGCAACTCACAGTCTGGGGCATCAAGCAGCTC
CAGGCAAGAATCCTGGCTGTGGAAAGATACCTAAAGGATCAACAGCTCCTGGGGATTTGGGGTTGCTCTG
GAAAACTCATTTGCACCACTGCTGTGCCTTGGAATGCTAGTTGGAGTAATAAATCTCTGGAACAGATTTG
GAATCACACGACCTGGATGGAGTGGGACAGAGAAATTAACAATTACACAAGCTTAATACACTCCTTAATT
GAAGAATCGCAAAACCAGCAAGAAAAGAATGAACAAGAATTATTGGAATTAGATAAATGGGCAAGTTTGT
GGAATTGGTTTAACATAACAAATTGGCTGTGGTATATAAAATTATTCATAATGATAGTAGGAGGCTTGGT
AGGTTTAAGAATAGTTTTTGCTGTACTTTCTATAGTGAATAGAGTTAGGCAGGGATATTCACCATTATCG
TTTCAGACCCACCTCCCAACCCCGAGGGGACCCATGCATTGCATCTCAATTAGTCAGCAACCAGGTGTGG
AAAGTCCCCAGGCTCCCCAGCAGGCAGAAGTATGCAAAGCATGCGTCTCAATTAGTCAGCAACCATAGTC
CCGCCCCTAACTCCGCCCATCCCGCCCCTAACTCCGCCCAGTTCCGCCCATTCTCCGCCCCATGGCTGAC
TAATTTTTTTTATTTATGCAGAGGCCGAGGCCGCCTCGGCCTCTGAGCTATTCCAGAAGTAGTGAGGAGG
CTTTTTTGGAGGCCTAGGCTTTTGCAAAAAGCTTTCTAGAGGTACCACCGGAGCTTACCATGACCGAGTA
CAAGCCCACGGTGCGCCTCGCCACCCGCGACGACGTCCCCAGGGCCGTACGCACCCTCGCCGCCGCGTTC
GCCGACTACCCCGCCACGCGCCACACCGTCGATCCGGACCGCCACATCGAGCGGGTCACCGAGCTGCAAG
AACTCTTCCTCACGCGCGTCGGGCTCGACATCGGCAAGGTGTGGGTCGCGGACGACGGCGCCGCCGTGGC
GGTCTGGACCACGCCGGAGAGCGTCGAAGCGGGGGCGGTGTTCGCCGAGATCGGCCCGCGCATGGCCGAG
TTGAGCGGTTCCCGGCTGGCCGCGCAGCAACAGATGGAAGGCCTCCTGGCGCCGCACCGGCCCAAGGAGC
CCGCGTGGTTCCTGGCCACCGTCGGCGTCTCGCCCGACCACCAGGGCAAGGGTCTGGGCAGCGCCGTCGT
GCTCCCCGGAGTGGAGGCGGCCGAGCGCGCCGGGGTGCCCGCCTTCCTGGAGACCTCCGCGCCCCGCAAC
CTCCCCTTCTACGAGCGGCTCGGCTTCACCGTCACCGCCGACGTCGAGGTGCCCGAAGGACCGCGCACCT
GGTGCATGACCCGCAAGCCCGGTGCCAGTTAACGAATTCTAGATCTTGAGACAAATGGCAGTATTCATCC
ACAATTTTAAAAGAAAAGGGGGGATTGGGGGGTACAGTGCAGGGGAAAGAATAGTAGACATAATAGCAAC
AGACATACAAACTAAAGAATTACAAAAACAAATTACAAAAATTCAAAATTTTCGGGTTTATTACAGGGAC
AGCAGAGATCCACTTTGGCGCCGGCTCGAGGCCTGCAGGTGCAAAGATGGATAAAGTTTTAAACAGAGAG
GAATCTTTGCAGCTAATGGACCTTCTAGGTCTTGAAAGGAGTGGGAATTGGCTCCGGTGCCCGTCAGTGG
GCAGAGCGCACATCGCCCACAGTCCCCGAGAAGTTGGGGGGAGGGGTCGGCAATTGAACCGGTGCCTAGA
GAAGGTGGCGCGGGGTAAACTGGGAAAGTGATGTCGTGTACTGGCTCCGCCTTTTTCCCGAGGGTGGGGG
AGAACCGTATATAAGTGCAGTAGTCGCCGTGAACGTTCTTTTTCGCAACGGGTTTGCCGCCAGAACACAG
GTAAGTGCCGTGTGTGGTTCCCGCGGGCCTGGCCTCTTTACGGGTTATGGCCCTTGCGTGCCTTGAATTA
CTTCCACCTGGCTGCAGTACGTGATTCTTGATCCCGAGCTTCGGGTTGGAAGTGGGTGGGAGAGTTCGAG
GCCTTGCGCTTAAGGAGCCCCTTCGCCTCGTGCTTGAGTTGAGGCCTGGCCTGGGCGCTGGGGCCGCCGC
GTGCGAATCTGGTGGCACCTTCGCGCCTGTCTCGCTGCTTTCGATAAGTCTCTAGCCATTTAAAATTTTT
GATGACCTGCTGCGACGCTTTTTTTCTGGCAAGATAGTCTTGTAAATGCGGGCCAAGATCTGCACACTGG
TATTTCGGTTTTTGGGGCCGCGGGCGGCGACGGGGCCCGTGCGTCCCAGCGCACATGTTCGGCGAGGCGG
GGCCTGCGAGCGCGGCCACCGAGAATCGGACGGGGGTAGTCTCAAGCTGGCCGGCCTGCTCTGGTGCCTG
GCCTCGCGCCGCCGTGTATCGCCCCGCCCTGGGCGGCAAGGCTGGCCCGGTCGGCACCAGTTGCGTGAGC
GGAAAGATGGCCGCTTCCCGGCCCTGCTGCAGGGAGCTCAAAATGGAGGACGCGGCGCTCGGGAGAGCGG
GCGGGTGAGTCACCCACACAAAGGAAAAGGGCCTTTCCGTCCTCAGCCGTCGCTTCATGTGACTCCACGG
AGTACCGGGCGCCGTCCAGGCACCTCGATTAGTTCTCGAGCTTTTGGAGTACGTCGTCTTTAGGTTGGGG
GGAGGGGTTTTATGCGATGGAGTTTCCCCACACTGAGTGGGTGGAGACTGAAGTTAGGCCAGCTTGGCAC
TTGATGTAATTCTCCTTGGAATTTGCCCTTTTTGAGTTTGGATCTTGGTTCATTCTCAAGCCTCAGACAG
TGGTTCAAAGTTTTTTTCTTCCATTTCAGGTGTCGTGAGGCTAGCACCGCCACCATGCCAAGGGGATTCC
TGGTGAAGCGAACTAAACGGACAGGCGGCTTGTACCGAGTTCGCCTTGCGGAGCGTGTCTTCCCTCTGCT
GGGGCCCCAGGGGGCGCCGCCCTTCTTGGAGGAGGCTCCCAGCGCCTCCTTGCCCGGCGCGGAGCGGGCG
ACACCCCCCACCCGAGAGGAACCAGGAAAGGGGTTGACGGCGGAGGCGGCCCGGGAACAGTCGGGGTCGC
CATGTCGGGCGGCTGGGGTGAGCCCGGGGACGGGCGGGCGGGAAGGCGCGGAGTGGCGGGCGGGTGGCAG
GGAAGGTCCCGGGCCCAGCCCCAGCCCCAGCCCCAGTCCAGCGAAGCCGGCAGGCGCAGAGCTGCGTCGG
GCGTTCCTGGAGCGCTGCCTCAGCTCGCCCGTCTCCGCCGAGTCTTTCCCCGGGGGCGCCGCCGCCGTGG
CCGCTTTCTCCTGCTCCGTGGCGCCAGCAGCCGCACCGACCCCGGGGGAGCAGTTTCTGCTGCCGCTTCG
GGCGCCGTTCCCAGAGCCCGCGCTTCAGCCGGACCCTGCGCCCCTCTCGGCCGCCCTTCAGAGTCTGAAG
CGGGCGGCCGGCGGCGAGCGCCGCGGCAAGGCACCCACGGACTGCGCGTCTGGACCCGCGGCCGCGGGAA
TCAAGAAGCCAAAGGCCATGAGGAAGTTGAGCTTTGCCGATGAGGTGACCACATCCCCTGTCCTGGGCCT
GAAGATCAAGGAGGAGGAGCCCGGAGCGCCGTCCCGGGGCTTGGGGGGCAGCCGCACGCCACTGGGGGAG
TTCATCTGCCAGCTGTGCAAGGAGCAGTACGCAGACCCCTTCGCGCTGGCCCAGCACCGCTGCTCCCGCA
TCGTGCGCGTAGAGTACCGCTGCCCTGAGTGCGACAAGGTGTTCAGCTGTCCTGCGAACCTGGCCTCCCA
TCGCCGCTGGCATAAGCCGCGTCCTGCGGCTGCAAACGCCGCCACAGTCTCCTCCGCCGACGGGAAGCCG
CCTTCTTCGTCGTCTTCGTCCTCCCGGGACTCCGGGGCCATTGCATCTTTTCTGGCGGAGGGAAAGGAGA
ACAGCCGAATAGAGCGGACTGCGGATCAGCACCCGCAGGCCAGGGACAGCTCCGGGGCGGATCAGCACCC
GGACAGCGCCCCGAGGCAGGGCCTCCAGGTGCTGACGCATCCAGAGCCACCGCTGCCTCAGGGCCCCTAC
ACGGAGGGGGTGTTGGGGCGCCGGGTACCTGTGCCGGGCAGTACCAGTGGTGGCAGGGGATCCGAGATTT
TCGTGTGCCCATATTGCCACAAAAAGTTTCGTCGCCAAGCCTATCTGCGCAAGCACCTGAGCACTCACGA
GGCGGGCTCGGCCCGTGCGCTAGCGCCGGGCTTTGGCTCCGAACGCGGTGCCCCACTTGCCTTCGCTTGC
CCATTGTGCGGAGCGCACTTCCCTACAGCAGATATCAGGGAGAAGCACCGGCTGTGGCATGCTGTCCGCG
AGGAGCTGCTCCTGCCCGCTCTGGCGGGGGCTCCTCCCGAAACGTCGGGCCCTAGCGGGCCATCTGACGG
GAGTGCCCAGCAAATTTTCTCGTGCAAGCACTGCCCGTCCACTTTTTTTAGCTCTCCAGGGCTGACCCGG
CACATCAATAAGTGCCACCCCTCAGAAAGCCGGCAAGTGCTGCTGCTGCAGATGCCACTGCGGCCTGGCT
GCTAGTAATGAACTAGTCCGTAACTTGAAAGTATTTCGATTTCTTGGCTTTATATATCTTGTGGAAAGGA
CGACGCGGAAGACTCTAGTTCGTGTCTACGCGTTAAGTCGACAATCAACCTCTGGATTACAAAATTTGTG
AAAGATTGACTGGTATTCTTAACTATGTTGCTCCTTTTACGCTATGTGGATACGCTGCTTTAATGCCTTT
GTATCATGCTATTGCTTCCCGTATGGCTTTCATTTTCTCCTCCTTGTATAAATCCTGGTTGCTGTCTCTT
TATGAGGAGTTGTGGCCCGTTGTCAGGCAACGTGGCGTGGTGTGCACTGTGTTTGCTGACGCAACCCCCA
CTGGTTGGGGCATTGCCACCACCTGTCAGCTCCTTTCCGGGACTTTCGCTTTCCCCCTCCCTATTGCCAC
GGCGGAACTCATCGCCGCCTGCCTTGCCCGCTGCTGGACAGGGGCTCGGCTGTTGGGCACTGACAATTCC
GTGGTGTTGTCGGGGAAATCATCGTCCTTTCCTTGGCTGCTCGCCTGTGTTGCCACCTGGATTCTGCGCG
GGACGTCCTTCTGCTACGTCCCTTCGGCCCTCAATCCAGCGGACCTTCCTTCCCGCGGCCTGCTGCCGGC
TCTGCGGCCTCTTCCGCGTCTTCGCCTTCGCCCTCAGACGAGTCGGATCTCCCTTTGGGCCGCCTCCCCG
CGTCGACTTTAAGACCAATGACTTACAAGGCAGCTGTAGATCTTAGCCACTTTTTAAAAGAAAAGGGGGG
ACTGGAAGGGCTAATTCACTCCCAACGAAGACAAGATCTGCTTTTTGCTTGTACTGGGTCTCTCTGGTTA
GACCAGATCTGAGCCTGGGAGCTCTCTGGCTAACTAGGGAACCCACTGCTTAAGCCTCAATAAAGCTTGC
CTTGAGTGCTTCAAGTAGTGTGTGCCCGTCTGTTGTGTGACTCTGGTAACTAGAGATCCCTCAGACCCTT
TTAGTCAGTGTGGAAAATCTCTAGCAGTACGTATAGTAGTTCATGTCATCTTATTATTCAGTATTTATAA
CTTGCAAAGAAATGAATATCAGAGAGTGAGAGGAACTTGTTTATTGCAGCTTATAATGGTTACAAATAAA
GCAATAGCATCACAAATTTCACAAATAAAGCATTTTTTTCACTGCATTCTAGTTGTGGTTTGTCCAAACT
CATCAATGTATCTTATCATGTCTGGCTCTAGCTATCCCGCCCCTAACTCCGCCCATCCCGCCCCTAACTC
CGCCCAGTTCCGCCCATTCTCCGCCCCATGGCTGACTAATTTTTTTTATTTATGCAGAGGCCGAGGCCGC
CTCGGCCTCTGAGCTATTCCAGAAGTAGTGAGGAGGCTTTTTTGGAGGCCTAGGGACGTACCCAATTCGC
CCTATAGTGAGTCGTATTACGCGCGCTCACTGGCCGTCGTTTTACAACGTCGTGACTGGGAAAACCCTGG
CGTTACCCAACTTAATCGCCTTGCAGCACATCCCCCTTTCGCCAGCTGGCGTAATAGCGAAGAGGCCCGC
ACCGATCGCCCTTCCCAACAGTTGCGCAGCCTGAATGGCGAATGGG
[124 nt withheld, positions 7397-7520]
C
[91 nt withheld, positions 7522-7612]
A
[49 nt withheld, positions 7614-7662]
CCTTTGACGTTGGAGTCCACGTTCTTT
[37 nt withheld, positions 7690-7726]
ACCCTATCTCGGTCTATTCTTTTGATTTATAAGGGATTTTGCCGATTTCGGCCTATTGGTTAAAAAATGA
GCTGATTTAACAAAAATTTAACGCGAATTTTAACAAAATATTAACGCTTACAATTTAGGTGGCACTTTTC
GGGGAAATGTGCGCGGAACCCCTATTTGTTTATTTTTCTAAATACATTCAAATATGTATCCGCTCATGAG
ACAATAACCCTGATAAATGCTTCAATAATATTGAAAAAGGAAGAGTATGAGTATTCAACATTTCCGTGTC
GCCCTTATTCCCTTTTTTGCGGCATTTTGCCTTCCTGTTTTTGCTCACCCAGAAACGCTGGTGAAAGTAA
AAGATGCTGAAGATCAGTTGGGTGCACGAGTGGGTTACATCGAACTGGATCTCAACAGCGGTAAGATCCT
TGAGAGTTTTCGCCCCGAAGAACGTTTTCCAATGATGAGCACTTTTAAAGTTCTGCTATGTGGCGCGGTA
TTATCCCGTATTGACGCCGGGCAAGAGCAACTCGGTCGCCGCATACACTATTCTCAGAATGACTTGGTTG
AGTACTCACCAGTCACAGAAAAGCATCTTACGGATGGCATGACAGTAAGAGAATTATGCAGTGCTGCCAT
AACCATGAGTGATAACACTGCGGCCAACTTACTTCTGACAACGATCGGAGGACCGAAGGAGCTAACCGCT
TTTTTGCACAACATGGGGGATCATGTAACTCGCCTTGATCGTTGGGAACCGGAGCTGAATGAAGCCATAC
CAAACGACGAGCGTGACACCACGATGCCTGTAGCAATGGCAACAACGTTGCGCAAACTATTAACTGGCGA
ACTACTTACTCTAGCTTCCCGGCAACAATTAATAGACTGGATGGAGGCGGATAAAGTTGCAGGACCACTT
CTGCGCTCGGCCCTTCCGGCTGGCTGGTTTATTGCTGATAAATCTGGAGCCGGTGAGCGTGGGTCTCGCG
GTATCATTGCAGCACTGGGGCCAGATGGTAAGCCCTCCCGTATCGTAGTTATCTACACGACGGGGAGTCA
GGCAACTATGGATGAACGAAATAGACAGATCGCTGAGATAGGTGCCTCACTGATTAAGCATTGGTAACTG
TCAGACCAAGTTTACTCATATATACTTTAGATTGATTTAAAACTTCATTTTTAATTTAAAAGGATCTAGG
TGAAGATCCTTTTTGATAATCTCATGACCAAAATCCCTTAACGTGAGTTTTCGTTCCACTGAGCGTCAGA
CCCCGTAGAAAAGATCAAAGGATCTTCTTGAGATCCTTTTTTTCTGCGCGTAATCTGCTGCTTGCAAACA
AAAAAACCACCGCTACCAGCGGTGGTTTGTTTGCCGGATCAAGAGCTACCAACTCTTTTTCCGAAGGTAA
CTGGCTTCAGCAGAGCGCAGATACCAAATACTGTTCTTCTAGTGTAGCCGTAGTTAGGCCACCACTTCAA
GAACTCTGTAGCACCGCCTACATACCTCGCTCTGCTAATCCTGTTACCAGTGGCTGCTGCCAGTGGCGAT
AAGTCGTGTCTTACCGGGTTGGACTCAAGACGATAGTTACCGGATAAGGCGCAGCGGTCGGGCTGAACGG
GGGGTTCGTGCACACAGCCCAGCTTGGAGCGAACGACCTACACCGAACTGAGATACCTACAGCGTGAGCT
ATGAGAAAGCGCCACGCTTCCCGAAGGGAGAAAGGCGGACAGGTATCCGGTAAGCGGCAGGGTCGGAACA
GGAGAGCGCACGAGGGAGCTTCCAGGGGGAAACGCCTGGTATCTTTATAGTCCTGTCGGGTTTCGCCACC
TCTGACTTGAGCGTCGATTTTTGTGATGCTCGTCAGGGGGGCGGAGCCTATGGAAAAACGCCAGCAACGC
GGCCTTTTTACGGTTCCTGGCCTTTTGCTGGCCTTTTGCTCACATGTTCTTTCCTGCGTTATCCCCTGAT
TCTGTGGATAACCGTATTACCGCCTTTGAGTGAGCTGATACCGCTCGCCGCAGCCGAACGACCGAGCGCA
GCGAGTCAGTGAGCGAGGAAGCGGAAGAGCGCCCAATACGCAAACCGCCTCTCCCCGCGCGTTGGCCGAT
TCATTAATGCAGCTGGCACGACAGGTTTCCCGACTGGAAAGCGGGCAGTGAGCGCAACGCAATTAATGTG
AGTTAGCTCACTCATTAGGCACCCCAGGCTTTACACTTTATGCTTCCGGCTCGTATGTTGTGTGGAATTG
TGAGCGGATAACAATTTCACACAGGAAACAGCTATGACCATGATTACGCCAAGCGCGCAATTAACCCTCA
CTAAAGGGAACAAAAGCTGGAGCTGCAAGC
