>Addgene plasmid #142966 | TFORF2629 | depositor partial sequence | sequence record 281036 | Insert
ACCGCCACCATGCCAAGGGGATTCCTGGTGAAGCGAACTAAACGGACAGGCGGCTTGTACCGAGTTCGCC
TTGCGGAGCGTGTCTTCCCTCTGCTGGGGCCCCAGGGGGCGCCGCCCTTCTTGGAGGAGGCTCCCAGCGC
CTCCTTGCCCGGCGCGGAGCGGGCGACACCCCCCACCCGAGAGGAACCAGGAAAGGGGTTGACGGCGGAG
GCGGCCCGGGAACAGTCGGGGTCGCCATGTCGGGCGGCTGGGGTGAGCCCGGGGACGGGCGGGCGGGAAG
GCGCGGAGTGGCGGGCGGGTGGCAGGGAAGGTCCCGGGCCCAGCCCCAGCCCCAGCCCCAGTCCAGCGAA
GCCGGCAGGCGCAGAGCTGCGTCGGGCGTTCCTGGAGCGCTGCCTCAGCTCGCCCGTCTCCGCCGAGTCT
TTCCCCGGGGGCGCCGCCGCCGTGGCCGCTTTCTCCTGCTCCGTGGCGCCAGCAGCCGCACCGACCCCGG
GGGAGCAGTTTCTGCTGCCGCTTCGGGCGCCGTTCCCAGAGCCCGCGCTTCAGCCGGACCCTGCGCCCCT
CTCGGCCGCCCTTCAGAGTCTGAAGCGGGCGGCCGGCGGCGAGCGCCGCGGCAAGGCACCCACGGACTGC
GCGTCTGGACCCGCGGCCGCGGGAATCAAGAAGCCAAAGGCCATGAGGAAGTTGAGCTTTGCCGATGAGG
TGACCACATCCCCTGTCCTGGGCCTGAAGATCAAGGAGGAGGAGCCCGGAGCGCCGTCCCGGGGCTTGGG
GGGCAGCCGCACGCCACTGGGGGAGTTCATCTGCCAGCTGTGCAAGGAGCAGTACGCAGACCCCTTCGCG
CTGGCCCAGCACCGCTGCTCCCGCATCGTGCGCGTAGAGTACCGCTGCCCTGAGTGCGACAAGGTGTTCA
GCTGTCCTGCGAACCTGGCCTCCCATCGCCGCTGGCATAAGCCGCGTCCTGCGGCTGCAAACGCCGCCAC
AGTCTCCTCCGCCGACGGGAAGCCGCCTTCTTCGTCGTCTTCGTCCTCCCGGGACTCCGGGGCCATTGCA
TCTTTTCTGGCGGAGGGAAAGGAGAACAGCCGAATAGAGCGGACTGCGGATCAGCACCCGCAGGCCAGGG
ACAGCTCCGGGGCGGATCAGCACCCGGACAGCGCCCCGAGGCAGGGCCTCCAGGTGCTGACGCATCCAGA
GCCACCGCTGCCTCAGGGCCCCTACACGGAGGGGGTGTTGGGGCGCCGGGTACCTGTGCCGGGCAGTACC
AGTGGTGGCAGGGGATCCGAGATTTTCGTGTGCCCATATTGCCACAAAAAGTTTCGTCGCCAAGCCTATC
TGCGCAAGCACCTGAGCACTCACGAGGCGGGCTCGGCCCGTGCGCTAGCGCCGGGCTTTGGCTCCGAACG
CGGTGCCCCACTTGCCTTCGCTTGCCCATTGTGCGGAGCGCACTTCCCTACAGCAGATATCAGGGAGAAG
CACCGGCTGTGGCATGCTGTCCGCGAGGAGCTGCTCCTGCCCGCTCTGGCGGGGGCTCCTCCCGAAACGT
CGGGCCCTAGCGGGCCATCTGACGGGAGTGCCCAGCAAATTTTCTCGTGCAAGCACTGCCCGTCCACTTT
TTTTAGCTCTCCAGGGCTGACCCGGCACATCAATAAGTGCCACCCCTCAGAAAGCCGGCAAGTGCTGCTG
CTGCAGATGCCACTGCGGCCTGGCTGCTAGTAATGAACTAGTCCGTAACTTGAAAGTATTTCGATTTCTT
GGCTTTATATATCTTGTGGAAAGGACGACGCGGAAGACTCTAGTTCGTGTCT
