>Addgene plasmid #142966 | TFORF2629 | depositor partial sequence | sequence record 281037 | Barcode
CGCGGAAGACTCTAGTTCGTGTCT
